Addgene plasmid #197402: pAC08
Purpose: Honey bee gut symbiont broad-host range vector with constitutive GFP, ampR and RSF1010 replicon
Depositing lab: Yolanda Schaerli. Depositing organization: Universite de Lausanne (UNIL). Publication: An engineered bacterial symbiont allows noninvasive biosensing of the honey bee gut environment. Chhun A, Moriano-Gutierrez S, Zoppi F, Cabirol A, Engel P, Schaerli Y. PLoS Biol. 2024 Mar 5;22(3):e3002523. doi: 10.1371/journal.pbio.3002523. eCollection 2024 Mar. PubMed 38442124.
Backbone
  Vector backbone: pBTK503
  Vector type: Synthetic Biology
Growth in bacteria
  Bacterial resistance: Ampicillin, 100 μg/mL
  Growth temperature: 37°C
  Growth strain: DH5alpha
  Copy number: High Copy
Gene/Insert
  Gene/Insert name: RSF1010 replicon
  Species: unknown
  Cloning method: Gibson Cloning
Terms and licenses: Academic/Nonprofit Terms; Industry Terms: Not Available to Industry
How to cite: pAC08 was a gift from Yolanda Schaerli (Addgene plasmid # 197402 ; http://n2t.net/addgene:197402 ; RRID:Addgene_197402)
