[The description below was written by a language model from this plasmid's Addgene catalogue record and pLannotate feature annotations shown in this document.]
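Description:
pAC08 is a 7.9 kb broad-host-range synthetic biology plasmid built on the pBTK503 backbone and intended for use in bacterial symbionts of the honey bee gut. It replicates through the RSF1010 replicon, which is listed as the insert and was assembled by Gibson cloning. The annotated sequence shows the expected parts of this system: the RSF1010 oriV, the repA and repC genes (repC is annotated as a fragment), and a large mobA open reading frame, also known as repB, whose primase activity supplies the third replication function. A small R1162-like antisense RNA, a regulatory element typical of this plasmid family, lies next to repA. Because RSF1010 encodes its own replication proteins, it depends little on host factors and can be maintained in a wide range of Gram-negative species as well as in E. coli cloning strains.

The plasmid is also mobilizable. It carries the RSF1010 oriT together with mobA and mobC, which form the relaxosome that nicks the DNA at oriT. It can therefore be transferred by conjugation when a helper provides the mating machinery, a practical delivery route for bacteria that are hard to transform directly. Selection relies on a β-lactamase gene under its native bla promoter, conferring ampicillin resistance. The payload is GFPmut3, a rapidly maturing green fluorescent protein, which the record describes as constitutively expressed, although the promoter driving it is neither annotated nor named. The construct serves as a fluorescent labelling and reference vector, for example to check plasmid maintenance and expression in gut symbionts, in connection with work on engineering a symbiont as a noninvasive biosensor of the bee gut environment.
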