Features (pLannotate 1.2.2; 10 found; start..end, strand, type, name):
    350..2476    -  CDS            mobA: MOBA2_ECOLX - Also known as repB. Experimental evidence at protein level: Swiss-Prot protein existence level 1. Part of the relaxosome complex that is responsible for plasmid transfer during conjugation. Locally unwinds DNA and catalyzes the cleavage of one of the DNA strands at oriT. The cleaved strand is then transferred through the dedicated type IV secretion apparatus. MobA remains covalently linked at the 5' end of the strand, and once in the recipient cell, it probably catalyzes the rejoining of the two ends of the strand, re-forming the circular plasmid DNA. The primase activity of MobA
   2557..2644    -  oriT           RSF1010 oriT: origin of transfer of the broad-host-range plasmid RSF1010 (Scholz et al., 1989)
   2675..2956    +  CDS            mobC: MOBC_ECOLX - Protein predicted: Swiss-Prot protein existence level 4. This protein is essential to promote the specific transfer of the plasmid in the presence of conjugative plasmids. From Escherichia coli.
   2986..3380    +  rep_origin     RSF1010 oriV: replication origin of the broad-host-range plasmid RSF1010; requires the RSF1010 RepA/B/C proteins for replication (Scholz et al., 1989)
   4081..4794    +  CDS            GFPmut3: GFPmut3 is a basic (constitutively fluorescent) green fluorescent protein published in 1996, derived from Aequorea victoria. It is reported to be a very rapidly-maturing weak dimer.
   5013..5873    -  CDS            AmpR: β-lactamase; bla; confers resistance to ampicillin, carbenicillin, and related antibiotics
   5874..5978    -  promoter       AmpR promoter: bla
   6031..6882    -  CDS            RSF1010 RepC (fragment): replication protein C of the broad-host-range plasmid RSF1010 (Scholz et al., 1989); repC
   6869..7708    -  CDS            RSF1010 RepA: replication protein A of the broad-host-range plasmid RSF1010 (Scholz et al., 1989); repA
   7700..7774    -  ncRNA          Plasmid R1162: Accession: RF00043 - R1162-like plasmid antisense RNA
>Addgene plasmid #197402 | pAC08 | addgene full sequence | sequence record 388726 | Addgene NGS Result
ATATCGCGCTTGGCGTACAGCGTCAGGGCTGGCCAGCAGGTCGCCGGTCTGCTTGTCCTTTTGGTCTTTC
ATATCAGTCACCGAGAAACTTGCCGGGGCCGAAAGGCTTGTCTTCGCGGAACAAGGACAAGGTGCAGCCG
TCAAGGTTAAGGCTGGCCATATCAGCGACTGAAAAGCGGCCAGCCTCGGCCTTGTTTGACGTATAACCAA
AGCCACCGGGCAACCAATAGCCCTTGTCACTTTTGATCAGGTAGACCGACCCTGAAGCGCTTTTTTCGTA
TTCCATAAAACCCCCTTCTGTGCGTGAGTACTCATAGTATAACAGGCGTGAGTACCAACGCAAGCACTAC
ATGCTGAAATCTGGCCCGCCCCTGTCCATGCCTCGCTGGCGGGGTGCCGGTGCCCGTGCCAGCTCGGCCC
GCGCAAGCTGGACGCTGGGCAGACCCATGACCTTGCTGACGGTGCGCTCGATGTAATCCGCTTCGTGGCC
GGGCTTGCGCTCTGCCAGCGCTGGGCTGGCCTCGGCCATGGCCTTGCCGATTTCCTCGGCACTGCGGCCC
CGGCTGGCCAGCTTCTGCGCGGCGATAAAGTCGCACTTGCTGAGGTCATGACCGAAGCGCTTGACCAGCC
CGGCCATCTCGCTGCGGTACTCGTCCAGCGCCGTGCGCCGGTGGCGGCTAAGCTGCCGCTCGGGCAGTTC
GAGGCTGGCCAGCCTGCGGGCCTTCTCCTGCTGCCGCTGGGCCTGCTCGATCTGCTGGCCAGCCTGCTGC
ACCAGCGCCGGGCCAGCGGTGGCGGTCTTGCCCTTGGATTCACGCAGCAGCACCCACGGCTGATAACCGG
CGCGGGTGGTGTGCTTGTCCTTGCGGTTGGTGAAGCCCGCCAAGCGGCCATAGTGGCGGCTGTCGGCGCT
GGCCGGGTCGGCGTCGTACTCGCTGGCCAGCGTCCGGGCAATCTGCCCCCGAAGTTCACCGCCTGCGGCG
TCGGCCACCTTGACCCATGCCTGATAGTTCTTCGGGCTGGTTTCCACTACCAGGGCAGGCTCCCGGCCCT
CGGCTTTCATGTCATCCAGGTCAAACTCGCTGAGGTCGTCCACCAGCACCAGACCATGCCGCTCCTGCTC
GGCGGGCCTGATATACACGTCATTGCCCTGGGCATTCATCCGCTTGAGCCATGGCGTGTTCTGGAGCACT
TCGGCGGCTGACCATTCCCGGTTCATCATCTGGCCGGTGGTGGCGTCCCTGACGCCGATATCGAAGCGCT
CACAGCCCATGGCCTTGAGCTGTCGGCCTATGGCCTGCAAAGTCCTGTCGTTCTTCATCGGGCCACCAAG
CGCAGCCAGATCGAGCCGTCCTCGGTTGTCAGTGGCGTCAGGTCGAGCAAGAGCAACGATGCGATCAGCA
GCACCACCGTAGGCATCATGGAAGCCAGCATCACGGTTAGCCATAGCTTCCAGTGCCACCCCCGCGACGC
GCTCCGGGCGCTCTGCGCGGCGCTGCTCACCTCGGCGGCTACCTCCCGCAACTCTTTGGCCAGCTCCACC
CATGCCGCCCCTGTCTGGCGCTGGGCTTTCAGCCACTCCGCCGCCTGCGCCTCGCTGGCCTGCTGGGTCT
GGCTCATGACCTGCCGGGCTTCGTCGGCCAGTGTCGCCATGCTCTGGGCCAGCGGTTCGATCTGCTCCGC
TAACTCGTTGATGCCTCTGGATTTCTTCACTCTGTCGATTGCGTTCATGGTCTATTGCCTCCCGGTATTC
CTGTAAGTCGATGATCTGGGCGTTGGCGGTGTCGATGTTCAGGGCCACGTCTGCCCGGTCGGTGCGGATG
CCCCGGCCTTCCATCTCCACCACGTTCGGCCCCAGGTGAACACCGGGCAGGCGCTCGATGCCCTGCGCCT
CAAGTGTTCTGTGGTCAATGCGGGCGTCGTGGCCAGCCCGCTCTAATGCCCGGTTGGCATGGTCGGCCCA
TGCCTCGCGGGTCTGCTCAAGCCATGCCTTGGGCTTGAGCGCTTCGGTCTTCTGTGCCCCGCCCTTCTCC
GGGGTCTTGCCGTTGTACCGCTTGAACCACTGAGCGGCGGGCCGCTCGATGCCGTCATTGATCCGCTCGG
AGATCATCAGGTGGCAGTGCGGGTTCTCGCCGCCACCGGCATGGATGGCCAGCGTATACGGCAGGCGCTC
GGCACCGGTCAGGTGCTGGGCGAACTCGGACGCCAGCGCCTTCTGCTGGTCGAGGGTCAGCTCGACCGGC
AGGGCAAATTCGACCTCCTTGAACAGCCGCCCATTGGCGCGTTCATACAGGTCGGCAGCATCCCAGTAGT
CGGCGGGCCGCTCGACGAACTCCGGCATGTGCCCGGATTCGGCGTGCAAGACTTCATCCATGTCGCGGGC
ATACTTGCCTTCGCGCTGGATGTAGTCGGCCTTGGCCCTGGCCGATTGGCCGCCCGACCTGCTGCCGGTT
TTCGCCGTAAGGTGATAAATCGCCATGCTGCCTCGCTGTTGCTTTTGCTTTTCGGCTCCATGCAATGGCC
CTCGGAGAGCGCACCGCCCGAAGGGTGGCCGTTAGGCCAGTTTCTCGAAGAGAAACCGGTAAGTGCGCCC
TCCCCTACAAAGTAGGGTCGGGATTGCCGCCGCTGTGCCTCCATGATAGCCTACGAGACAGCACATTAAC
AATGGGGTGTCAAGATGGTTAAGGGGAGCAACAAGGCGGCGGATCGGCTGGCCAAGCTCGAAGAACAACG
AGCGCGAATCAATGCCGAAATTCAGCGGGTGCGGGCAAGGGAACAGCAGCAAGAGCGCAAGAACGAAACA
AGGCGCAAGGTGCTGGTGGGGGCCATGATTTTGGCCAAGGTGAACAGCAGCGAGTGGCCGGAGGATCGGC
TCATGGCGGCAATGGATGCGTACCTTGAACGCGACCACGACCGCGCCTTGTTCGGTCTGCCGCCACGCCA
GAAGGATGAGCCGGGCTGAATGATCGACCGAGACAGGCCCTGCGGGGCTGCACACGCGCCCCCACCCTTC
GGGTAGGGGGAAAGGCCGCTAAAGCGGCTAAAAGCGCTCCAGCGTATTTCTGCGGGGTTTGGTGTGGGGT
TTAGCGGGCTTTGCCCGCCTTTCCCCCTGCCGCGCAGCGGTGGGGCGGTGTGTAGCCTAGCGCAGCGAAT
AGACCAGCTATCCGGCCTCTGGCCGGGCATATTGGGCAAGGGCAGCAGCGCCCCACAAGGGCGCTGATAA
CCGCGCCTAGTGGATTATTCTTAGATAATCATGGATGGATTTTTCCAACACCCCGCCAGCCCCCGCCCCT
GCTGGGTTTGCAGGTTTGGGGGCGTGACAGTTATTGCAGGGGTTCGTGACAGTTATTGCAGGGGGGCGTG
ACAGTTATTGCAGGGGTTCGTGACAGTTAGTACGGGAGTGACGGGCACTGGCTGGCAATGTCTAGCAACG
GCAGGCATTTCGGCTGAGGGTAAAAGAACTTTCCGCTAAGCGATAGACTGTATGTAAACACAGTATTGCA
AGGACGCGGAACATGCCTCATGTGGCGGCCAGGACGGCCAGCCGGGATCGGGATACTGGTCGTTACCAGA
GCCACCGACCCGAGCAAACCCTTCTCTATCAGATCGTTGACGAGTATTACCCGGCATTCGCTGCGCTTAT
GGCAGAGCAGGGAAAGGAATTGCCGGGCTATGTGCAACGGGAATTTGAAGAATTTCTCCAATGCGGGCGG
CTGGAGCATGGCTTTCTACGGGTTCGCTGCGAGTCTTGCCACGCCGAGCACCTGGTCGCTTTCAGAAATC
AATCTAAAGTATATATGAGTAAACTTGGTCTGACAGGCCCCTGAATTCGCATCTAGACTGATGAGACGTG
GTAGAGCCACAAACAGCCGGTACAAGCAACGATCTCCAGGACCATCTGAATCATGCGCGGATGACACGAA
CTCACGACGGCGATCACAGACATTAACCCACAGTACAGACACTGCGACAACGTGGCAATTCGTCGCAATA
CAACGCTTTGGCAGTTTATTCTTGACATGTAGTGAGGGGGCTGGTATAATCACATAGTACTGTTATACAG
AAACAGAGGAGATATTACATATGAGTAAAGGAGAAGAGCTTTTCACAGGAGTTGTCCCAATCCTCGTGGA
ATTAGACGGTGATGTTAATGGGCACAAGTTCTCTGTCAGTGGAGAGGGTGAAGGCGACGCAACATATGGC
AAGCTGACCCTTAAATTTATTTGCACCACGGGTAAACTACCTGTTCCATGGCCAACACTGGTCACTACGT
TCGGGTATGGGGTTCAGTGCTTTGCGCGCTACCCAGATCACATGAAACAGCACGACTTTTTCAAGAGTGC
AATGCCCGAAGGCTATGTACAGGAGAGAACCATCTTTTTTAAGGATGACGGCAACTATAAGACACGCGCC
GAAGTGAAGTTCGAGGGTGATACCCTTGTTAATAGAATCGAGTTAAAGGGTATTGACTTTAAGGAAGATG
GAAATATTTTAGGCCACAAACTGGAATATAACTATAACTCCCATAATGTGTACATTATGGCCGACAAGCA
AAAGAACGGTATCAAGGTTAACTTCAAGATCAGACACAACATTGAGGATGGAAGCGTTCAACTAGCCGAC
CATTACCAACAAAACACCCCAATTGGCGATGGGCCTGTGCTGTTACCAGACAACCATTACCTGTCCACTC
AATCTGCCCTTTCGAAAGATCCCAACGAAAAGCGCGACCACATGGTCCTTCTTGAGTTTGTCACGGCTGC
TGGGATTACACACGGCATGGATGAACTATACAAATAAATCCGTAATCGTTAATCCGCAAATAACGTAAAA
ACCCGCTTCGGCGGGTTTTTTTATGGGGGGAGTTTAGGGAAAGAGCATTTGTCAGCTGGAAATCTGCTCG
TCAGTGGCGAGCGGCCGCGATTATCAAAAAGGATCTTCACCTAGATCCTTTTAAATTAAAAATGAAGTTT
TAAATCAATCTAAAGTATATATGAGTAAACTTGGTCTGACAGTTACCAATGCTTAATCAGTGAGGCACCT
ATCTCAGCGATCTGTCTATTTCGTTCATCCATAGTTGCCTGACTCCCCGTCGTGTAGATAACTACGATAC
GGGAGGGCTTACCATCTGGCCCCAGTGCTGCAATGATACCGCGGGACCCACGCTCACCGGCTCCAGATTT
ATCAGCAATAAACCAGCCAGCCGGAAGGGCCGAGCGCAGAAGTGGTCCTGCAACTTTATCCGCCTCCATC
CAGTCTATTAATTGTTGCCGGGAAGCTAGAGTAAGTAGTTCGCCAGTTAATAGTTTGCGCAACGTTGTTG
CCATTGCTACAGGCATCGTGGTGTCACGCTCGTCGTTTGGTATGGCTTCATTCAGCTCCGGTTCCCAACG
ATCAAGGCGAGTTACATGATCCCCCATGTTGTGCAAAAAAGCGGTTAGCTCCTTCGGTCCTCCGATCGTT
GTCAGAAGTAAGTTGGCCGCAGTGTTATCACTCATGGTTATGGCAGCACTGCATAATTCTCTTACTGTCA
TGCCATCCGTAAGATGCTTTTCTGTGACTGGTGAGTACTCAACCAAGTCATTCTGAGAATAGTGTATGCG
GCGACCGAGTTGCTCTTGCCCGGCGTCAATACGGGATAATACCGCGCCACATAGCAGAACTTTAAAAGTG
CTCATCATTGGAAAACGTTCTTCGGGGCGAAAACTCTCAAGGATCTTACCGCTGTTGAGATCCAGTTCGA
TGTAACCCACTCGTGCACCCAACTGATCTTCAGCATCTTTTACTTTCACCAGCGTTTCTGGGTGAGCAAA
AACAGGAAGGCAAAATGCCGCAAAAAAGGGAATAAGGGCGACACGGAAATGTTGAATACTCATACTCTTC
CTTTTTCAATATTATTGAAGCATTTATCAGGGTTATTGTCTCATGAGCGGATACATATTTGAATGTATTT
AGAAAAATAAACAAATAGGGGTTCCGCGCACATTTCCCCGAAAAGTGCCACCTGTCATGACCAAAATCCC
TTAACGTGAGTCAGCCTGCCGCCTTGGGCCGGGTGATGTCGTACTTGCCCGCCGCGAACTCGGTTACCGT
CCAGCCCAGCGCGACCAGCTCCGGCAACGCCTCGCGCACCCGCTGGCGGCGCTTGCGCATGGTCGAACCA
CTGGCCTCTGACGGCCAGACATAGCCGCACAAGGTATCTATGGAAGCCTTGCCGGTTTTGCCGGGGTCGA
TCCAGCCACACAGCCGCTGGTGCAGCAGGCGGGCGGTTTCGCTGTCCAGCGCCCGCACCTCGTCCATGCT
GATGCGCACATGCTGGCCGCCACCCATGACGGCCTGCGCGATCAAGGGGTTCAGGGCCACGTACAGGCGC
CCGTCCGCCTCGTCGCTGGCGTACTCCGACAGCAGCCGAAACCCCTGCCGCTTGCGGCCATTCTGGGCGA
TGATGGATACCTTCCAAAGGCGCTCGATGCAGTCCTGTATGTGCTTGAGCGCCCCACCACTATCGACCTC
TGCCCCGATTTCCTTTGCCAGCGCCCGATAGCTACCTTTGACCACCATGGCATCAGCGGTGACGGCCTCC
CACTTGGGTTCCAGGAACAGCCGGAGCTGCCGTCCGCCTTCGGTCTTGGGTTCCGGGCCAAGCACTAGGC
CATTAGGCCCAGCCATGGCCACCAGCCCTTGCAGGATGCGCAGATCATCAGCGCCCAGCGGCTCCGGGCC
GCTGAACTCGATCCGCTTGCCGTCGCCGTAGTCATACGTCACGTCCAGCTTGCTGCGCTTGCGCTCGCCC
CGCTTGAGGGCACGGAACAGGCCGGGGGCCAGACAGTGCGCCGGGTCGTGCCGGACGTGGCTGAGGCTGT
GCTTGTTCTTAGGCTTCACCACGGGGCACCCCCTTGCTCTTGCGCTGCCTCTCCAGCACGGCGGGCTTGA
GCACCCCGCCGTCATGCCGCCTGAACCACCGATCAGCGAACGGTGCGCCATAGTTGGCCTTGCTCACACC
GAAGCGGACGAAGAACCGGCGCTGGTCGTCGTCCACACCCCATTCCTCGGCCTCGGCGCTGGTCATGCTC
GACAGGTAGGACTGCCAGCGGATGTTATCGACCAGTACCGAGCTGCCCCGGCTGGCCTGCTGCTGGTCGC
CTGCGCCCATCATGGCCGCGCCCTTGCTGGCATGGTGCAGGAACACGATAGAGCACCCGGTATCGGCGGC
GATGGCCTCCATGCGACCGATGACCTGGGCCATGGGGCCGCTGGCGTTTTCTTCCTCGATGTGGAACCGG
CGCAGCGTGTCCAGCACCATCAGGCGGCGGCCCTCGGCGGCGCGCTTGAGGCCGTCGAACCACTCCGGGG
CCATGATGTTGGGCAGGCTGCCGATCAGCGGCTGGATCAGCAGGCCGTCAGCCACGGCTTGCCGTTCCTC
GGCGCTGAGGTGCGCCCCAAGGGCGTGCAGGCGGTGATGAATGGCGGTGGGCGGGTCTTCGGCGGGCAGG
TAGATCACCGGGCCGGTGGGCAGTTCGCCCACCTCCAGCAGATCCGGCCCGCCTGCAATCTGTGCGGCCA
GTTGCAGGGCCAGCATGGATTTACCGGCACCACCGGGCGACACCAGCGCCCCGACCGTACCGGCCACCAT
GTTGGGCAAAACGTAGTCCAGCGGTGGCGGCGCTGCTGCGAACGCCTCCAGAATATTGATAGGCTTATGG
GTAGCCATTGATTGCCTCCTTTGCAGGCAGTTGGTGGTTAGGCGCTGGCGGGGTCACTACCCCCGCCCTG
CGCCGCTCTGAGTTCTTCCAGGCACTCGCGCAGCGCCTCGTATTCGTCGTCGGTCAGCCAGAACTTGCGC
TGACGCATCCCTTTGGCCTTCATGCGCTCGGC
